Addgene plasmid #125803: pFH17
Purpose: Level0 LbCas12a, rice codon optimized
Depositing lab: Vladimir Nekrasov. Depositing organization: Rothamsted Research. Publication: A modular cloning toolkit for genome editing in plants. Hahn F, Korolev A, Sanjurjo Loures L, Nekrasov V. BMC Plant Biol. 2020 Apr 23;20(1):179. doi: 10.1186/s12870-020-02388-2. PubMed 32326901.
Backbone
  Vector backbone: pICH41308
  Vector type: Plant Expression, CRISPR, Synthetic Biology
Growth in bacteria
  Bacterial resistance: Spectinomycin, 50 μg/mL
  Growth temperature: 37°C
  Growth strain: DH5alpha
  Copy number: High Copy
Gene/Insert
  Gene/Insert name: LbCas12a, rice codon optimized
  Species: Synthetic
Terms and licenses: Academic/Nonprofit Terms; Industry Terms: Not Available to Industry
How to cite: pFH17 was a gift from Vladimir Nekrasov (Addgene plasmid # 125803 ; http://n2t.net/addgene:125803 ; RRID:Addgene_125803)
