[The description below was written by a language model from this plasmid's Addgene catalogue record and pLannotate feature annotations shown in this document.]
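Description:
pFH17 is a Level 0 module from a modular (Golden Gate/MoClo-style) cloning toolkit for plant genome editing, built in the pICH41308 backbone. It carries a synthetic, rice codon-optimized coding sequence for LbCas12a, the RNA-guided Cas12a (Cpf1) nuclease. In hierarchical modular cloning, a Level 0 plasmid holds a single standardized part rather than a complete expression unit. Consistent with this, no plant promoter or terminator is recorded. The nuclease sequence is presumably meant to be combined with separately supplied regulatory parts into a higher-level transcriptional unit, and then into multigene constructs for plant expression. The record does not state whether nuclear localization signals, epitope tags or particular fusion overhangs are included.

The plasmid is maintained in E. coli as a high-copy replicon through a ColE1/pUC-type origin and is selected with spectinomycin. Resistance comes from the aadA gene, which encodes an enzyme conferring resistance to streptomycin and spectinomycin. An AmpR (bla) promoter is annotated upstream of aadA and may drive its expression. The short integrase, gentamicin acetyltransferase and lacI fragments annotated nearby are incomplete and are probably remnants of the resistance cassette's origin and the backbone's cloning region, not functional genes.

The automated feature table identifies only these backbone elements, all within roughly the first 2.2 kb of the 6,033 nt sequence. The remaining, unannotated portion is large enough to hold the LbCas12a insert named in the catalogue entry, but the annotation itself does not confirm this or resolve any internal features. The construct serves as a building block for assembling Cas12a-based editing vectors; the rice codon optimization suggests use in rice, though the record names no target species.
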