Features (pLannotate 1.2.2; 6 found; start..end, strand, type, name):
    110..214     +  promoter       AmpR promoter: bla
    205..285     -  CDS            int (fragment): INT2_ECOLX - Protein inferred from homology: Swiss-Prot protein existence level 3. Putative integrase believed to be involved in the insertion of antibiotic resistance genes into plasmids and transposons. From Escherichia coli.
    373..429     +  CDS            GmR (fragment): gentamycin acetyltransferase; aacC1; confers resistance to gentamycin
    436..1224    +  CDS            aadA: S3AD_ECOLX - Experimental evidence at protein level: Swiss-Prot protein existence level 1. Mediates bacterial resistance to the antibiotics streptomycin and spectinomycin. From Escherichia coli.
   1398..1986    +  rep_origin     ori: high-copy-number ColE1/pMB1/pBR322/pUC origin of replication
   2169..2218    +  CDS            lacI (fragment): lac repressor; lacI; The lac repressor binds to the lac operator to inhibit transcription in E. coli. This inhibition can be relieved by adding lactose or isopropyl-β-D-thiogalactopyranoside (IPTG).
>Addgene plasmid #125803 | pFH17 | addgene full sequence | sequence record 252671 | Addgene NGS Result
GTGGCTCTTCAGTGGACGAAAGGGCCTCGTGATACGCCTATTTTTATAGGTTAATGTCATGATAATAATG
GTTTCTTAGACGTCAGGTGGCACTTTTCGGGGAAATGTGCGCGGAACCCCTATTTGTTTATTTTTCTAAA
TACATTCAAATATGTATCCGCTCATGAGACAATAACCCTGATAAATGCTTCAATAATATTGAAAAAGGAA
GAGTATGCGCTCACGCAACTGGTCCAGAACCTTGACCGAACGCAGCGGTGGTAACGGCGCAGTGGCGGTT
TTCATGGCTTGTTATGACTGTTTTTTTTTGGGGTACAGTCTATGCCTCGGGCATCCAAGCAGCAAGCGCG
TTACGCCGTGGGTCGATGTTTGATGTTATGGAGCAGCAACGATGTTACGCAGCAGGGCAGTCGCCCTAAA
ACAAAGTTAAACATCATGAGGGAAGCGGTGATCGCCGAAGTATCGACTCAACTATCAGAGGTAGTTGGCG
TCATCGAGCGCCATCTCGAACCGACGTTGCTGGCCGTACATTTGTACGGCTCCGCAGTGGATGGCGGCCT
GAAGCCACACAGCGATATTGATTTGCTGGTTACGGTGACCGTAAGGCTTGATGAAACAACGCGGCGAGCT
TTGATCAACGACCTTTTGGAAACTTCGGCTTCCCCTGGAGAGAGCGAGATTCTCCGCGCTGTAGAAGTCA
CCATTGTTGTGCACGACGACATCATTCCGTGGCGTTATCCAGCTAAGCGCGAACTGCAATTTGGAGAATG
GCAGCGCAATGACATTCTTGCAGGTATCTTCGAGCCAGCCACGATCGACATTGATCTGGCTATCTTGCTG
ACAAAAGCAAGAGAACATAGCGTTGCCTTGGTAGGTCCAGCGGCGGAGGAACTCTTTGATCCGGTTCCTG
AACAGGATCTATTTGAGGCGCTAAATGAAACCTTAACGCTATGGAACTCGCCGCCCGACTGGGCTGGCGA
TGAGCGAAATGTAGTGCTTACGTTGTCCCGCATTTGGTACAGCGCAGTAACCGGCAAAATCGCGCCGAAG
GATGTCGCTGCCGACTGGGCAATGGAGCGCCTGCCGGCCCAGTATCAGCCCGTCATACTTGAAGCTAGAC
AGGCTTATCTTGGACAAGAAGAAGATCGCTTGGCCTCGCGCGCAGATCAGTTGGAAGAATTTGTCCATTA
CGTAAAAGGCGAGATCACCAAGGTAGTCGGCAAATAACTGTCAGACCAAGTTTACTCATATATACTTTAG
ATTGATTTAAAACTTCATTTTTAATTTAAAAGGATCTAGGTGAAGATCCTTTTTGATAATCTCATGACCA
AAATCCCTTAACGTGAGTTTTCGTTCCACTGAGCGTCAGACCCCGTAGAAAAGATCAAAGGATCTTCTTG
AGATCCTTTTTTTCTGCGCGTAATCTGCTGCTTGCAAACAAAAAAACCACCGCTACCAGCGGTGGTTTGT
TTGCCGGATCAAGAGCTACCAACTCTTTTTCCGAAGGTAACTGGCTTCAGCAGAGCGCAGATACCAAATA
CTGTTCTTCTAGTGTAGCCGTAGTTAGGCCACCACTTCAAGAACTCTGTAGCACCGCCTACATACCTCGC
TCTGCTAATCCTGTTACCAGTGGCTGCTGCCAGTGGCGATAAGTCGTGTCTTACCGGGTTGGACTCAAGA
CGATAGTTACCGGATAAGGCGCAGCGGTCGGGCTGAACGGGGGGTTCGTGCACACAGCCCAGCTTGGAGC
GAACGACCTACACCGAACTGAGATACCTACAGCGTGAGCTATGAGAAAGCGCCACGCTTCCCGAAGGGAG
AAAGGCGGACAGGTATCCGGTAAGCGGCAGGGTCGGAACAGGAGAGCGCACGAGGGAGCTTCCAGGGGGA
AACGCCTGGTATCTTTATAGTCCTGTCGGGTTTCGCCACCTCTGACTTGAGCGTCGATTTTTGTGATGCT
CGTCAGGGGGGCGGAGCCTATGGAAAAACGCCAGCAACGCGGCCTTTTTACGGTTCCTGGCCTTTTGCTG
GCCTTTTGCTCACATGTTCTTTCCTGCGTTATCCCCTGATTCTGTGGATAACCGTATTACCGCCTTTGAG
TGAGCTGATACCGCTCGCCGCAGCCGAACGACCGAGCGCAGCGAGTCAGTGAGCGAGGAAGCGGAAGAGC
GCCCAATACGCAAACCGCCTCTCCCCGCGCGTTGGCCGATTCATTAATCACTCTGTGGTCTCAAATGGCT
CCTAAGAAGAAGCGGAAGGTTGGTATTCACGGGGTGCCTGCGGCTTCAAAGCTCGAGAAATTCACCAACT
GTTATTCGTTGAGCAAAACACTGCGGTTTAAAGCGATTCCAGTCGGCAAGACTCAAGAGAATATAGACAA
TAAGCGGCTGTTGGTGGAAGATGAAAAGCGCGCGGAAGATTACAAAGGGGTGAAGAAGTTGTTGGACAGA
TACTACCTCTCTTTTATCAATGATGTCTTGCACTCAATCAAATTGAAGAATCTGAACAACTACATCTCCC
TCTTCAGAAAGAAAACAAGGACAGAAAAGGAGAATAAGGAACTTGAAAATTTGGAGATCAATCTGAGGAA
AGAGATCGCGAAAGCCTTTAAAGGCAACGAAGGATACAAAAGTCTGTTCAAGAAGGATATAATTGAGACA
ATTTTGCCAGAGTTCCTCGATGACAAGGACGAGATTGCGCTGGTCAATTCGTTCAACGGATTCACAACAG
CATTCACAGGCTTCTTTGATAATCGGGAAAATATGTTCTCTGAGGAGGCAAAGTCCACTTCTATTGCGTT
CAGGTGTATCAATGAGAATCTCACTAGGTACATTTCCAACATGGATATCTTTGAGAAGGTTGACGCAATT
TTTGACAAGCACGAAGTTCAGGAGATTAAGGAGAAGATCCTCAATTCCGATTATGACGTTGAGGACTTCT
TCGAAGGTGAGTTTTTTAATTTCGTGCTCACTCAAGAGGGTATCGACGTGTATAATGCGATCATCGGTGG
GTTCGTGACTGAGTCCGGTGAAAAGATTAAGGGATTGAACGAGTATATCAACCTTTACAACCAAAAGACG
AAACAGAAGCTGCCAAAGTTCAAGCCTCTTTACAAACAGGTTCTTTCAGACCGCGAGTCACTCTCGTTCT
ATGGGGAGGGCTACACTTCGGATGAGGAAGTCCTGGAGGTGTTCAGGAATACTCTCAATAAGAATTCGGA
GATTTTCTCTTCTATAAAAAAACTGGAAAAGTTGTTTAAGAATTTTGACGAATACTCTAGCGCCGGCATA
TTTGTGAAAAACGGCCCGGCCATATCAACGATAAGTAAAGATATCTTCGGCGAATGGAACGTGATCAGAG
ACAAATGGAACGCGGAGTATGACGATATTCACCTGAAGAAGAAGGCTGTCGTAACGGAGAAGTACGAGGA
TGATCGCAGGAAAAGCTTCAAAAAGATCGGAAGTTTCAGCCTGGAACAGTTGCAGGAGTATGCTGACGCC
GATCTTAGCGTCGTCGAGAAGTTGAAGGAGATAATCATCCAAAAGGTCGACGAGATATATAAAGTCTATG
GATCAAGTGAAAAACTGTTCGACGCCGACTTCGTTTTGGAGAAGTCCCTGAAGAAGAACGACGCTGTTGT
TGCCATTATGAAGGATCTGCTCGACAGCGTGAAGAGTTTCGAGAACTATATTAAGGCTTTTTTCGGGGAG
GGGAAGGAGACTAACAGAGATGAGTCCTTCTACGGAGACTTCGTCCTCGCGTACGATATACTCCTTAAGG
TAGACCACATCTACGACGCAATCAGAAATTACGTGACACAAAAGCCGTACAGCAAGGACAAGTTCAAACT
CTACTTCCAGAACCCCCAGTTCATGGGCGGCTGGGACAAGGACAAGGAAACGGATTACAGGGCTACGATC
CTGAGGTATGGTTCAAAATACTACTTGGCGATTATGGACAAGAAGTACGCCAAGTGTCTCCAGAAGATTG
ACAAAGACGATGTCAATGGCAATTATGAGAAGATCAACTACAAGCTGCTTCCGGGTCCGAACAAGATGCT
CCCAAAGGTTTTCTTCAGCAAGAAATGGATGGCCTACTATAACCCAAGCGAGGACATCCAGAAGATTTAT
AAGAACGGTACGTTCAAGAAGGGCGACATGTTCAATCTTAACGACTGTCACAAGCTGATCGACTTCTTCA
AAGACTCAATTAGCCGGTACCCAAAGTGGTCTAACGCCTATGACTTCAACTTTTCGGAAACCGAGAAGTA
CAAGGATATAGCCGGATTTTATAGAGAGGTGGAAGAGCAGGGCTACAAGGTGTCATTCGAGTCCGCCAGC
AAGAAGGAAGTGGACAAGCTCGTGGAAGAGGGTAAGCTCTACATGTTCCAGATTTATAATAAAGACTTTA
GCGATAAGAGCCACGGGACACCTAATCTCCACACAATGTATTTCAAGCTGCTCTTCGACGAGAATAACCA
CGGCCAAATCAGGTTGTCAGGAGGGGCTGAACTCTTCATGCGGCGCGCTAGCCTTAAGAAGGAGGAGCTT
GTAGTCCACCCTGCGAATAGTCCAATTGCGAATAAGAACCCGGACAATCCTAAAAAGACTACAACATTGA
GCTACGACGTGTACAAGGATAAGAGGTTTTCCGAGGATCAGTACGAGCTCCACATCCCGATTGCGATCAA
CAAGTGCCCAAAGAATATTTTCAAGATAAACACAGAGGTGCGTGTACTCCTGAAGCATGACGACAATCCT
TACGTCATTGGGATTGATCGGGGCGAGAGGAACCTCCTCTATATTGTGGTGGTGGACGGGAAGGGGAACA
TAGTCGAACAGTACTCCCTTAACGAAATAATTAACAATTTCAACGGCATCCGTATCAAGACCGACTACCA
TTCGTTGCTGGACAAGAAGGAGAAGGAGAGATTTGAGGCGCGGCAAAATTGGACAAGTATCGAGAACATC
AAGGAACTCAAAGCAGGTTATATCTCTCAAGTTGTGCATAAGATATGCGAGCTGGTTGAGAAGTATGACG
CAGTGATCGCTCTTGAGGACCTCAACTCGGGCTTTAAGAATTCTAGAGTTAAAGTGGAGAAGCAGGTCTA
TCAAAAGTTCGAGAAGATGCTTATAGATAAGCTCAACTACATGGTCGATAAGAAATCGAACCCATGTGCC
ACCGGCGGCGCACTCAAAGGTTACCAAATAACAAACAAATTCGAGTCCTTCAAATCGATGAGTACTCAGA
ATGGGTTCATATTTTATATACCGGCGTGGCTTACGTCTAAGATCGACCCGTCAACTGGTTTTGTCAACCT
GTTAAAGACGAAATACACGTCCATTGCCGATTCGAAAAAGTTCATATCTAGTTTTGATCGTATTATGTAC
GTCCCAGAGGAAGATCTTTTCGAGTTTGCTCTCGACTACAAAAACTTTTCGCGGACCGATGCGGATTACA
TTAAAAAATGGAAACTCTATTCGTACGGCAACAGAATCAGGATTTTTCGCAACCCTAAGAAGAATAACGT
CTTTGATTGGGAGGAAGTTTGCTTGACTAGCGCGTACAAGGAGCTCTTTAATAAGTATGGCATTAACTAC
CAACAGGGTGATATCAGAGCACTGCTTTGCGAACAATCTGACAAGGCTTTCTACTCATCCTTCATGGCTT
TGATGAGCCTGATGCTCCAGATGAGAAATTCAATTACAGGCAGAACCGACGTGGATTTCTTGATCTCCCC
GGTTAAAAATTCTGATGGCATCTTTTACGATAGCAGGAACTATGAAGCGCAAGAGAATGCGATTCTGCCA
AAAAATGCAGACGCCAACGGTGCCTATAACATCGCCAGGAAAGTCCTGTGGGCGATCGGCCAGTTCAAAA
AGGCCGAGGACGAAAAATTGGACAAGGTCAAAATCGCTATCAGCAACAAAGAGTGGCTGGAGTATGCTCA
GACATCCGTAAAGCATAAGCGTCCTGCTGCCACCAAAAAGGCCGGACAGGCTAAGAAAAAGAAGTGAGCT
TTGAGACCACGAA
